Addgene plasmid #249061: pEvolvR-mCherry-enCas9(D10A)-PolI3M
Purpose: Expresses nucleus-localized enCas9 (D10A) fused to PolI3M and mCherry using a CMV promoter. Includes a GFP cassette flanked by BsmbI cut sites to knock in and coexpress user-defined gRNAs.
Depositing lab: John Dueber & David Schaffer. Depositing organization: University of California, Berkeley. Publication: Nickase fidelity drives EvolvR-mediated diversification in mammalian cells. Hurtado JE, Schieferecke AJ, Halperin SO, Guan J, Aidlen D, Schaffer DV, Dueber JE. Nat Commun. 2025 Apr 19;16(1):3723. doi: 10.1038/s41467-025-58414-0. PubMed 40253348.
Backbone
  Vector backbone: n/a
  Vector type: Mammalian Expression, CRISPR
Growth in bacteria
  Bacterial resistance: Ampicillin, 100 μg/mL
  Growth temperature: 37°C
  Growth strain: NEB Stable
  Copy number: High Copy
Gene/Insert
  Gene/Insert name: enCas9-PolI3M
  Species: Synthetic
  Cloning method: Golden Gate
Terms and licenses: Academic/Nonprofit Terms; Industry Terms: Not Available to Industry
How to cite: pEvolvR-mCherry-enCas9(D10A)-PolI3M was a gift from John Dueber & David Schaffer (Addgene plasmid # 249061 ; http://n2t.net/addgene:249061 ; RRID:Addgene_249061)
