[The description below was written by a language model from this plasmid's Addgene catalogue record and pLannotate feature annotations shown in this document.]
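Description:
pEvolvR-mCherry-enCas9(D10A)-PolI3M is a 12.9 kb mammalian expression and CRISPR plasmid that delivers the EvolvR targeted-diversification machinery together with a guide RNA cloning site. No backbone is named in the record. However, the flanking lac promoter/operator, T3 and T7 promoters, lacZα fragment and f1 ori point to a pBluescript-type scaffold. It replicates in E. coli from a high-copy ColE1/pUC origin and is selected with ampicillin through the bla gene. No mammalian selection marker is annotated.

The main payload is a single CMV enhancer/promoter-driven open reading frame. It encodes mCherry followed by an enhanced-specificity S. pyogenes Cas9, annotated as eSpCas9(1.1) and described in the record as carrying the D10A nickase mutation. This is followed in turn by an E. coli DNA polymerase I (polA) variant, PolI3M, and the unit ends at a synthetic poly(A) signal. The catalogue entry states that the fusion is nucleus-localized, although no localization signals are individually annotated. In the EvolvR approach, the nickase is directed by a guide RNA to nick a chosen locus. The tethered error-prone, nick-translating polymerase then resynthesizes nearby DNA and introduces mutations in a window adjacent to the nick. mCherry marks cells that express the fusion.

Upstream, a human U6 promoter and an SpCas9 gRNA scaffold bracket a superfolder GFP cassette with bacterial rrnB T1 and T7Te terminators. This cassette is flanked by BsmBI sites, so Golden Gate insertion of a user-defined spacer replaces it and yields a guide co-expressed from the same plasmid. Loss of GFP presumably serves as a screen for correct clones. The associated work concerns how nickase fidelity affects EvolvR-mediated diversification in mammalian cells.
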