Features (pLannotate 1.2.2; 24 found; start..end, strand, type, name):
      1..589     +  rep_origin     ori: high-copy-number ColE1/pMB1/pBR322/pUC origin of replication
    772..864     +  CDS            lacI (fragment): lac repressor; lacI; The lac repressor binds to the lac operator to inhibit transcription in E. coli. This inhibition can be relieved by adding lactose or isopropyl-β-D-thiogalactopyranoside (IPTG).
    877..898     +  protein_bind   CAP binding site: CAP binding activates transcription in the presence of cAMP. E. coli catabolite activator protein
    913..943     +  promoter       lac promoter: promoter for the E. coli lac operon
    947..969     +  protein_bind   lac operator (fragment): The lac repressor binds to the lac operator to inhibit transcription in E. coli. This inhibition can be relieved by adding lactose or isopropyl-β-D-thiogalactopyranoside (IPTG). lac repressor encoded by lacI
   1012..1030    +  promoter       T3 promoter: promoter for bacteriophage T3 RNA polymerase
   1043..1069    +  misc_feature   MCS (fragment): pBluescript multiple cloning site
   1083..1109    +  promoter       UbC promoter (fragment): human ubiquitin C promoter
   1153..1393    +  promoter       U6 promoter: RNA polymerase III promoter for human U6 snRNA
   1575..2288    +  CDS            superfolder GFP: GFP variant that folds robustly even when fused to poorly folded proteins (Pédelacq et al., 2006)
   2300..2371    +  terminator     rrnB T1 terminator: transcription terminator T1 from the E. coli rrnB gene
   2387..2414    +  terminator     T7Te terminator: phage T7 early transcription terminator
   2428..2503    +  misc_RNA       gRNA scaffold: guide RNA scaffold for the Streptococcus pyogenes CRISPR/Cas9 system
   2535..2914    +  enhancer       CMV enhancer: human cytomegalovirus immediate early enhancer
   2915..3118    +  promoter       CMV promoter: human cytomegalovirus (CMV) immediate early promoter
   3194..3898    +  CDS            mCherry: mCherry is a basic (constitutively fluorescent) red fluorescent protein published in 2004, derived from Discosoma sp.. It is reported to be a very rapidly-maturing monomer with low acid sensitivity.
   3908..8011    +  CDS            eSpCas9(1.1): Cas9 endonuclease from the Streptococcus pyogenes Type II CRISPR/Cas system, mutated to improve targeting specificity (Slaymaker et al., 2016) carries the mutations K848A, K1003A, and R1060A
   8174..10954   +  CDS            polA: DPO1_ECOLI - Also known as resA. Experimental evidence at protein level: Swiss-Prot protein existence level 1. In addition to polymerase activity, this DNA polymerase exhibits 3'-5' and 5'-3' exonuclease activity. It is able to utilize nicked circular duplex DNA as a template and can unwind the parental DNA strand from its template. From Escherichia coli (strain K12).
  11016..11056   +  polyA_signal   poly(A) signal (fragment): synthetic polyadenylation signal
  11070..11088   -  promoter       T7 promoter: promoter for bacteriophage T7 RNA polymerase
  11091..11248   +  CDS            lacZα (fragment): LacZα fragment of β-galactosidase; lacZ fragment
  11253..11681   +  rep_origin     f1 ori (sequence partly withheld): f1 bacteriophage origin of replication; arrow indicates direction of (+) strand synthesis
  11734..11838   +  promoter       AmpR promoter: bla
  11839..12699   +  CDS            AmpR: β-lactamase; bla; confers resistance to ampicillin, carbenicillin, and related antibiotics
>Addgene plasmid #249061 | pEvolvR-mCherry-enCas9(D10A)-PolI3M | addgene full sequence | sequence record 495618 | Addgene NGS Result
TTGAGATCCTTTTTTTCTGCGCGTAATCTGCTGCTTGCAAACAAAAAAACCACCGCTACCAGCGGTGGTT
TGTTTGCCGGATCAAGAGCTACCAACTCTTTTTCCGAAGGTAACTGGCTTCAGCAGAGCGCAGATACCAA
ATACTGTTCTTCTAGTGTAGCCGTAGTTAGGCCACCACTTCAAGAACTCTGTAGCACCGCCTACATACCT
CGCTCTGCTAATCCTGTTACCAGTGGCTGCTGCCAGTGGCGATAAGTCGTGTCTTACCGGGTTGGACTCA
AGACGATAGTTACCGGATAAGGCGCAGCGGTCGGGCTGAACGGGGGGTTCGTGCACACAGCCCAGCTTGG
AGCGAACGACCTACACCGAACTGAGATACCTACAGCGTGAGCTATGAGAAAGCGCCACGCTTCCCGAAGG
GAGAAAGGCGGACAGGTATCCGGTAAGCGGCAGGGTCGGAACAGGAGAGCGCACGAGGGAGCTTCCAGGG
GGAAACGCCTGGTATCTTTATAGTCCTGTCGGGTTTCGCCACCTCTGACTTGAGCGTCGATTTTTGTGAT
GCTCGTCAGGGGGGCGGAGCCTATGGAAAAACGCCAGCAACGCGGCCTTTTTACGGTTCCTGGCCTTTTG
CTGGCCTTTTGCTCACATGTTCTTTCCTGCGTTATCCCCTGATTCTGTGGATAACCGTATTACCGCCTTT
GAGTGAGCTGATACCGCTCGCCGCAGCCGAACGACCGAGCGCAGCGAGTCAGTGAGCGAGGAAGCGGAAG
AGCGCCCAATACGCAAACCGCCTCTCCCCGCGCGTTGGCCGATTCATTAATGCAGCTGGCACGACAGGTT
TCCCGACTGGAAAGCGGGCAGTGAGCGCAACGCAATTAATGTGAGTTAGCTCACTCATTAGGCACCCCAG
GCTTTACACTTTATGCTTCCGGCTCGTATGTTGTGTGGAATTGTGAGCGGATAACAATTTCACACAGGAA
ACAGCTATGACCATGATTACGCCAAGCTCGAAATTAACCCTCACTAAAGGGAACAAAAGCTGGAGCTCCA
CCGCGGTGGCGGCCGCTCTTAAGGGGTGCAGCGGCCTCCGCGCCGGGTTTTGGCGCCTCGGTGAGTGAGT
GTGTGCGTGTTGGATCCAAGGTCGGGCAGGAAGAGGGCCTATTTCCCATGATTCCTTCATATTTGCATAT
ACGATACAAGGCTGTTAGAGAGATAATTAGAATTAATTTGACTGTAAACACAAAGATATTAGTACAAAAT
ACGTGACGTAGAAAGTAATAATTTCTTGGGTAGTTTGCAGTTTTAAAATTATGTTTTAAAATGGACTATC
ATATGCTTACCGTAACTTGAAAGTATTTCGATTTCTTGGCTTTATATATCTTGTGGAAAGGACGAAACAC
CTGAGACGGAAAGTGAAACGTGATTTCATGCGTCATTTTGAACATTTTGTAAATCTTATTTAATAATGTG
TGCGGCAATTCACATTTAATTTATGAATGTTTTCTTAACATCGCGGCAACTCAAGAAACGGCAGGTTCGG
ATCTTAGCTACTAGAGAAAGAGGAGAAATACTAGATGCGTAAAGGCGAAGAGCTGTTCACTGGTGTCGTC
CCTATTCTGGTGGAACTGGATGGTGATGTCAACGGTCATAAGTTTTCCGTGCGTGGCGAGGGTGAAGGTG
ACGCAACTAATGGTAAACTGACGCTGAAGTTCATCTGTACTACTGGTAAACTGCCGGTTCCTTGGCCGAC
TCTGGTAACGACGCTGACTTATGGTGTTCAGTGCTTTGCTCGTTATCCGGACCATATGAAGCAGCATGAC
TTCTTCAAGTCCGCCATGCCGGAAGGCTATGTGCAGGAACGCACGATTTCCTTTAAGGATGACGGCACGT
ACAAAACGCGTGCGGAAGTGAAATTTGAAGGCGATACCCTGGTAAACCGCATTGAGCTGAAAGGCATTGA
CTTTAAAGAGGACGGCAATATCCTGGGCCATAAGCTGGAATACAATTTTAACAGCCACAATGTTTACATC
ACCGCCGATAAACAAAAAAATGGCATTAAAGCGAATTTTAAAATTCGCCACAACGTGGAGGATGGCAGCG
TGCAGCTGGCTGATCACTACCAGCAAAACACTCCAATCGGTGATGGTCCTGTTCTGCTGCCAGACAATCA
CTATCTGAGCACGCAAAGCGTTCTGTCTAAAGATCCGAACGAGAAACGCGATCATATGGTTCTGCTGGAG
TTCGTAACCGCAGCGGGCATCACGCATGGTATGGATGAACTGTACAAATGACCAGGCATCAAATAAAACG
AAAGGCTCAGTCGAAAGACTGGGCCTTTCGTTTTATCTGTTGTTTGTCGGTGAACGCTCTCTACTAGAGT
CACACTGGCTCACCTTCGGGTGGGCCTTTCTGCGTTTATACGTCTCAGTTTTAGAGCTAGAAATAGCAAG
TTAAAATAAGGCTAGTCCGTTATCAACTTGAAAAAGTGGCACCGAGTCGGTGCTTTTTTCCGCGGCCTCT
AGACTCGAGGCGTTGACATTGATTATTGACTAGTTATTAATAGTAATCAATTACGGGGTCATTAGTTCAT
AGCCCATATATGGAGTTCCGCGTTACATAACTTACGGTAAATGGCCCGCCTGGCTGACCGCCCAACGACC
CCCGCCCATTGACGTCAATAATGACGTATGTTCCCATAGTAACGCCAATAGGGACTTTCCATTGACGTCA
ATGGGTGGAGTATTTACGGTAAACTGCCCACTTGGCAGTACATCAAGTGTATCATATGCCAAGTACGCCC
CCTATTGACGTCAATGACGGTAAATGGCCCGCCTGGCATTATGCCCAGTACATGACCTTATGGGACTTTC
CTACTTGGCAGTACATCTACGTATTAGTCATCGCTATTACCATGGTGATGCGGTTTTGGCAGTACATCAA
TGGGCGTGGATAGCGGTTTGACTCACGGGGATTTCCAAGTCTCCACCCCATTGACGTCAATGGGAGTTTG
TTTTGGCACCAAAATCAACGGGACTTTCCAAAATGTCGTAACAACTCCGCCCCATTGACGCAAATGGGCG
GTAGGCGTGTACGGTGGGAGGTCTATATAAGCAGAGCTCTCTGGCTAACTACCGGTGCCACCATGGCCCC
AAAGAAGAAGCGGAAGGTCGGTATCCACGGAGTCCCAGCAGCCGTGAGCAAGGGCGAGGAGGATAACATG
GCCATCATCAAGGAGTTCATGCGCTTCAAGGTGCACATGGAGGGCTCCGTGAACGGCCACGAGTTCGAGA
TCGAGGGCGAGGGCGAGGGCCGCCCCTACGAGGGCACCCAGACCGCCAAGCTGAAGGTGACCAAGGGTGG
CCCCCTGCCCTTCGCCTGGGACATCCTGTCCCCTCAGTTCATGTACGGCTCCAAGGCCTACGTGAAGCAC
CCCGCCGACATCCCCGACTACTTGAAGCTGTCCTTCCCCGAGGGCTTCAAGTGGGAGCGCGTGATGAACT
TCGAGGACGGCGGCGTGGTGACCGTGACCCAGGACTCCTCCCTGCAGGACGGCGAGTTCATCTACAAGGT
GAAGCTGCGCGGCACCAACTTCCCCTCCGACGGCCCCGTAATGCAGAAGAAGACCATGGGCTGGGAGGCC
TCCTCCGAGCGGATGTACCCCGAGGACGGCGCCCTGAAGGGCGAGATCAAGCAGAGGCTGAAGCTGAAGG
ACGGCGGCCACTACGACGCTGAGGTCAAGACCACCTACAAGGCCAAGAAGCCCGTGCAGCTGCCCGGCGC
CTACAACGTCAACATCAAGTTGGACATCACCTCCCACAACGAGGACTACACCATCGTGGAACAGTACGAA
CGCGCCGAGGGCCGCCACTCCACCGGCGGCATGGACGAGCTGTACAAGGGATCCGGTATGGACAAGAAGT
ACAGCATCGGCCTGGCCATCGGCACCAACTCTGTGGGCTGGGCCGTGATCACCGACGAGTACAAGGTGCC
CAGCAAGAAATTCAAGGTGCTGGGCAACACCGACCGGCACAGCATCAAGAAGAACCTGATCGGCGCCCTG
CTGTTCGACAGCGGAGAAACAGCCGAGGCCACCCGGCTGAAGAGAACCGCCAGAAGAAGATACACCAGAC
GGAAGAACCGGATCTGCTATCTGCAAGAGATCTTCAGCAACGAGATGGCCAAGGTGGACGACAGCTTCTT
CCACAGACTGGAAGAGTCCTTCCTGGTGGAAGAGGATAAGAAGCACGAGCGGCACCCCATCTTCGGCAAC
ATCGTGGACGAGGTGGCCTACCACGAGAAGTACCCCACCATCTACCACCTGAGAAAGAAACTGGTGGACA
GCACCGACAAGGCCGACCTGCGGCTGATCTATCTGGCCCTGGCCCACATGATCAAGTTCCGGGGCCACTT
CCTGATCGAGGGCGACCTGAACCCCGACAACAGCGACGTGGACAAGCTGTTCATCCAGCTGGTGCAGACC
TACAACCAGCTGTTCGAGGAAAACCCCATCAACGCCAGCGGCGTGGACGCCAAGGCCATCCTGTCTGCCA
GACTGAGCAAGAGCAGACGGCTGGAAAATCTGATCGCCCAGCTGCCCGGCGAGAAGAAGAATGGCCTGTT
CGGCAACCTGATTGCCCTGAGCCTGGGCCTGACCCCCAACTTCAAGAGCAACTTCGACCTGGCCGAGGAT
GCCAAACTGCAGCTGAGCAAGGACACCTACGACGACGACCTGGACAACCTGCTGGCCCAGATCGGCGACC
AGTACGCCGACCTGTTTCTGGCCGCCAAGAACCTGTCCGACGCCATCCTGCTGAGCGACATCCTGAGAGT
GAACACCGAGATCACCAAGGCCCCCCTGAGCGCCTCTATGATCAAGAGATACGACGAGCACCACCAGGAC
CTGACCCTGCTGAAAGCTCTCGTGCGGCAGCAGCTGCCTGAGAAGTACAAAGAGATTTTCTTCGACCAGA
GCAAGAACGGCTACGCCGGCTACATCGATGGCGGAGCCAGCCAGGAAGAGTTCTACAAGTTCATCAAGCC
CATCCTGGAAAAGATGGACGGCACCGAGGAACTGCTCGTGAAGCTGAACAGAGAGGACCTGCTGCGGAAG
CAGCGGACCTTCGACAACGGCAGCATCCCCCACCAGATCCACCTGGGAGAGCTGCACGCCATTCTGCGGC
GGCAGGAAGATTTTTACCCATTCCTGAAGGACAACCGGGAAAAGATCGAGAAGATCCTGACCTTCCGCAT
CCCCTACTACGTGGGCCCTCTGGCCAGGGGAAACAGCAGATTCGCCTGGATGACCAGAAAGAGCGAGGAA
ACCATCACCCCCTGGAACTTCGAGGAAGTGGTGGACAAGGGCGCCAGCGCCCAGAGCTTCATCGAGCGGA
TGACCAACTTCGATAAGAACCTGCCCAACGAGAAGGTGCTGCCCAAGCACAGCCTGCTGTACGAGTACTT
CACCGTGTACAACGAGCTGACCAAAGTGAAATACGTGACCGAGGGAATGAGAAAGCCCGCCTTCCTGAGC
GGCGAGCAGAAAAAAGCCATCGTGGACCTGCTGTTCAAGACCAACCGGAAAGTGACCGTGAAGCAGCTGA
AAGAGGACTACTTCAAGAAAATCGAGTGCTTCGACTCCGTGGAAATCTCCGGCGTGGAAGATCGGTTCAA
CGCCTCCCTGGGCACATACCACGATCTGCTGAAAATTATCAAGGACAAGGACTTCCTGGACAATGAGGAA
AACGAGGACATTCTGGAAGATATCGTGCTGACCCTGACACTGTTTGAGGACAGAGAGATGATCGAGGAAC
GGCTGAAAACCTATGCCCACCTGTTCGACGACAAAGTGATGAAGCAGCTGAAGCGGCGGAGATACACCGG
CTGGGGCAGGCTGAGCCGGAAGCTGATCAACGGCATCCGGGACAAGCAGTCCGGCAAGACAATCCTGGAT
TTCCTGAAGTCCGACGGCTTCGCCAACAGAAACTTCATGCAGCTGATCCACGACGACAGCCTGACCTTTA
AAGAGGACATCCAGAAAGCCCAGGTGTCCGGCCAGGGCGATAGCCTGCACGAGCACATTGCCAATCTGGC
CGGCAGCCCCGCCATTAAGAAGGGCATCCTGCAGACAGTGAAGGTGGTGGACGAGCTCGTGAAAGTGATG
GGCCGGCACAAGCCCGAGAACATCGTGATCGAAATGGCCAGAGAGAACCAGACCACCCAGAAGGGACAGA
AGAACAGCCGCGAGAGAATGAAGCGGATCGAAGAGGGCATCAAAGAGCTGGGCAGCCAGATCCTGAAAGA
ACACCCCGTGGAAAACACCCAGCTGCAGAACGAGAAGCTGTACCTGTACTACCTGCAGAATGGGCGGGAT
ATGTACGTGGACCAGGAACTGGACATCAACCGGCTGTCCGACTACGATGTGGACCATATCGTGCCTCAGA
GCTTTCTGGCAGACGACTCCATCGATAACAAAGTGCTGACTCGGAGCGACAAGAACCGGGGCAAGAGCGA
CAACGTGCCCTCCGAAGAGGTCGTGAAGAAGATGAAGAACTACTGGCGCCAGCTGCTGAATGCCAAGCTG
ATTACCCAGAGGAAGTTCGACAATCTGACCAAGGCCGAGAGAGGCGGCCTGAGCGAACTGGATAAGGCCG
GCTTCATCAAGAGACAGCTGGTGGAAACCCGGCAGATCACAAAGCACGTGGCACAGATCCTGGACTCCCG
GATGAACACTAAGTACGACGAGAACGACAAACTGATCCGGGAAGTGAAAGTGATCACCCTGAAGTCCAAG
CTGGTGTCCGATTTCCGGAAGGATTTCCAGTTTTACAAAGTGCGCGAGATCAACAACTACCACCACGCCC
ACGACGCCTACCTGAACGCCGTCGTGGGAACCGCCCTGATCAAAAAGTACCCTGCGCTGGAAAGCGAGTT
CGTGTACGGCGACTACAAGGTGTACGACGTGCGGAAGATGATCGCCAAGAGCGAGCAGGAAATCGGCAAG
GCTACCGCCAAGTACTTCTTCTACAGCAACATCATGAACTTTTTCAAGACCGAGATTACCCTGGCCAACG
GCGAGATCCGGAAGGCGCCTCTGATCGAGACAAACGGCGAAACAGGCGAGATCGTGTGGGATAAGGGCCG
GGACTTTGCCACCGTGCGGAAAGTGCTGTCTATGCCCCAAGTGAATATCGTGAAAAAGACCGAGGTGCAG
ACAGGCGGCTTCAGCAAAGAGTCTATCCTGCCCAAGAGGAACAGCGACAAGCTGATCGCCAGAAAGAAGG
ACTGGGACCCTAAGAAGTACGGCGGCTTCGACAGCCCCACCGTGGCCTATTCTGTGCTGGTGGTGGCCAA
AGTGGAAAAGGGCAAGTCCAAGAAACTGAAGAGTGTGAAAGAGCTGCTGGGGATCACCATCATGGAAAGA
AGCAGCTTCGAGAAGAATCCCATCGACTTTCTGGAAGCCAAGGGCTACAAAGAAGTGAAAAAGGACCTGA
TCATCAAGCTGCCTAAGTACTCCCTGTTCGAGCTGGAAAACGGCCGGAAGAGAATGCTGGCCTCTGCCGG
CGAACTGCAGAAGGGAAACGAACTGGCCCTGCCCTCCAAATATGTGAACTTCCTGTACCTGGCCAGCCAC
TATGAGAAGCTGAAGGGCTCCCCCGAGGATAATGAGCAGAAACAGCTGTTTGTGGAACAGCACAAACACT
ACCTGGACGAGATCATCGAGCAGATCAGCGAGTTCTCCAAGAGAGTGATCCTGGCCGACGCTAATCTGGA
CAAGGTGCTGAGCGCCTACAACAAGCACAGAGACAAGCCTATCAGAGAGCAGGCCGAGAATATCATCCAC
CTGTTTACCCTGACCAATCTGGGAGCCCCTGCCGCCTTCAAGTACTTTGACACCACCATCGACCGGAAGA
GGTACACCAGCACCAAAGAGGTGCTGGACGCCACCCTGATCCACCAGAGCATCACCGGCCTGTACGAGAC
ACGGATCGACCTGTCTCAGCTGGGAGGCGACGCCTATCCCTATGACGTGCCCGATTATGCCAGCCTGGGC
AGCGGCTCCCCCAAGAAAAAACGCAAGGTGGAAGATCCTAAGAAAAAGCGGAAAGGTTCTAGTGAAACCC
CGGGAACAAGTGAGTCGGCCACCCCTGAAGGTGGATCAGGGGGTAGCGGATCCGTTCAGATCCCGCAGAA
CCCGCTGATTCTGGTTGACGGATCTAGTTACCTGTACCGTGCTTACCATGCTTTCCCGCCTTTGACCAAT
TCTGCTGGTGAACCTACGGGAGCTATGTACGGAGTTCTGAATATGTTGCGTTCTTTAATTATGCAGTACA
AGCCTACCCACGCTGCTGTTGTTTTCGATGCTAAAGGTAAGACGTTCCGCGACGAGTTATTCGAGCACTA
TAAGTCTCACCGTCCTCCGATGCCTGATGACTTACGCGCTCAGATTGAGCCGCTGCATGCTATGGTGAAG
GCTATGGGTTTACCTCTTTTGGCTGTCAGCGGTGTTGAGGCTGATGATGTCATTGGCACCTTAGCTCGTG
AGGCTGAGAAGGCTGGTCGCCCTGTTTTGATTTCTACCGGTGACAAGGACATGGCTCAATTGGTTACCCC
GAACATCACCCTGATCAACACCATGACCAACACGATTCTGGGTCCTGAGGAAGTTGTTAACAAATATGGT
GTTCCTCCGGAGTTGATTATTGACTTTCTTGCTCTTATGGGCGATTCTTCAGACAATATCCCGGGTGTTC
CAGGTGTTGGAGAGAAGACTGCTCAAGCTCTGCTTCAGGGTCTGGGTGGTTTGGACACCCTTTACGCTGA
ACCGGAGAAGATCGCCGGTCTGTCTTTTCGCGGTGCTAAGACCATGGCTGCTAAACTGGAACAGAATAAG
GAGGTCGCATACCTGTCTTATCAATTGGCTACCATCAAGACGGATGTGGAGTTAGAACTTACGTGCGAGC
AGCTTGAGGTTCAACAGCCTGCTGCTGAGGAACTGCTGGGTCTTTTTAAGAAATACGAATTTAAGCGTTG
GACCGCCGACGTTGAGGCTGGTAAGTGGCTGCAAGCTAAGGGTGCTAAGCCGGCTGCTAAACCGCAAGAA
ACGAGTGTCGCTGATGAGGCTCCGGAGGTTACCGCTACCGTTATCTCTTACGATAATTATGTTACGATTC
TGGACGAGGAAACCTTAAAGGCTTGGATCGCTAAATTAGAGAAGGCTCCTGTTTTCGCTTTCGACACGGA
AACGGATTCTCTGGACAATATTAGTGCGAATCTTGTTGGTCTGAGTTTCGCAATTGAACCGGGTGTTGCT
GCTTACATCCCTGTGGCACACGACTACCTGGACGCTCCGGACCAGATTTCACGTGAACGCGCTCTGGAAC
TGCTGAAGCCTTTATTAGAGGACGAGAAAGCTTTGAAAGTTGGTCAGAATTTGAAGTATGCTCGTGGAAT
CTTAGCTAATTATGGTATCGAGTTGCGCGGTATCGCTTTCGACACGATGTTGGAATCTTATATCCTGAAC
TCTGTCGCTGGTCGCCATGACATGGACTCTCTGGCTGAGCGCTGGCTGAAACATAAGACGATTACCTTCG
AGGAAATCGCAGGAAAGGGTAAGAACCAGCTCACGTTCAATCAAATCGCTCTGGAGGAAGCTGGTCGCTA
TGCTGCTGAGGACGCTGACGTTACTCTGCAACTGCACTTGAAGATGTGGCCTGACTTGCAGAAGCATAAG
GGTCCACTGAATGTTTTTGAAAACATTGAGATGCCTTTGGTTCCAGTTCTGTCTCGTATCGAGCGCAATG
GCGTTAAAATTGACCCAAAGGTTTTACATAACCACTCAGAGGAACTGACGCTGCGCTTAGCCGAATTGGA
GAAAAAGGCTCACGAGATCGCTGGCGAAGAGTTCAATCTGTCATCTACGAAACAACTGCAGACTATCCTG
TTCGAGAAGCAAGGTATCAAGCCATTAAAAAAGACCCCTGGCGGTGCTCCGTCTACCTCTGAGGAAGTTT
TGGAGGAGTTAGCTTTGGATTACCCTCTGCCGAAGGTTATCTTGGAATACCGCGGTTTGGCTAAATTGAA
GTCTACTTATACGGATAAACTTCCTTTGATGATTAATCCAAAGACGGGTCGCGTTCACACGTCGTACCAT
CAAGCTGTTACCGCTACCGGTCGCCTGTCTTCTACGGATCCGAATTTACAGAATATTCCTGTGCGCAATG
AGGAGGGCCGCCGCATTCGTCAAGCTTTTATCGCTCCGGAAGACTACGTTATCGTTTCTGCTGATTATTC
TCAAAATGAATTACGTATCATGGCTCACCTGTCTCGCGATAAGGGTCTGTTGACGGCCTTTGCTGAGGGT
AAGGACATTCATCGTGCTACCGCTGCTGAGGTTTTCGGTCTGCCGTTGGAAACGGTTACGTCTGAACAGC
GTCGCTCTGCTAAGCGTATTAATTTCGGCTTAATCTACGGTATGTCTGCGTTTGGCTTAGCTCGTCAGCT
GAATATCCCGCGCAAGGAAGCTCAAAAATATATGGATCTGTATTTTGAGCGTTACCCGGGTGTTTTGGAA
TACATGGAGCGTACGCGCGCGCAAGCTAAGGAACAAGGTTATGTGGAAACCTTGGATGGTCGTCGCTTGT
ACTTGCCTGACATTAAGTCTTCTAACGGCGCCCGCCGCGCTGCTGCCGAGCGCGCTGCTATCAATGCTCC
GATGCAAGGTACTGCTGCTGATATTATTAAGCGTGCTATGATCGCTGTGGACGCTTGGCTGCAAGCTGAA
CAGCCTCGCGTTCGCATGATTATGCAAGTTCATGACGAGTTGGTTTTCGAGGTGCATAAGGACGACGTGG
ACGCTGTTGCTAAACAAATCCACCAGTTGATGGAGAATTGCACGCGCTTAGACGTTCCGCTGCTGGTTGA
AGTTGGTTCTGGTGAAAACTGGGACCAGGCTCACTAATAATGGCTGAAAACTGGGACCAGGCTCACTAAC
TCAGATCCTACTAGGTTTAATAAACATCTTTATTTTCATTACATCTGTGTGTTGGTTTTTTGTGTGGTAC
CCAATTCGCCCTATAGTGAGTCGTATTACAATTCACTGGCCGTCGTTTTACAACGTCGTGACTGGGAAAA
CCCTGGCGTTACCCAACTTAATCGCCTTGCAGCACATCCCCCTTTCGCCAGCTGGCGTAATAGCGAAGAG
GCCCGCACCGATCGCCCTTCCCAACAGTTGCGCAGCCTGAATGGCGAATGGG
[124 nt withheld, positions 11253-11376]
C
[91 nt withheld, positions 11378-11468]
A
[49 nt withheld, positions 11470-11518]
CCTTTGACGTTGGAGTCCACGTTCTTT
[37 nt withheld, positions 11546-11582]
ACCCTATCTCGGTCTATTCTTTTGATTTATAAGGGATTTTGCCGATTTCGGCCTATTGGTTAAAAAATGA
GCTGATTTAACAAAAATTTAACGCGAATTTTAACAAAATATTAACGCTTACAATTTAGGTGGCACTTTTC
GGGGAAATGTGCGCGGAACCCCTATTTGTTTATTTTTCTAAATACATTCAAATATGTATCCGCTCATGAG
ACAATAACCCTGATAAATGCTTCAATAATATTGAAAAAGGAAGAGTATGAGTATTCAACATTTCCGTGTC
GCCCTTATTCCCTTTTTTGCGGCATTTTGCCTTCCTGTTTTTGCTCACCCAGAAACGCTGGTGAAAGTAA
AAGATGCTGAAGATCAGTTGGGTGCACGAGTGGGTTACATCGAACTGGATCTCAACAGCGGTAAGATCCT
TGAGAGTTTTCGCCCCGAAGAACGTTTTCCAATGATGAGCACTTTTAAAGTTCTGCTATGTGGCGCGGTA
TTATCCCGTATTGACGCCGGGCAAGAGCAACTCGGTCGCCGCATACACTATTCTCAGAATGACTTGGTTG
AGTACTCACCAGTCACAGAAAAGCATCTTACGGATGGCATGACAGTAAGAGAATTATGCAGTGCTGCCAT
AACCATGAGTGATAACACTGCGGCCAACTTACTTCTGACAACGATCGGAGGACCGAAGGAGCTAACCGCT
TTTTTGCACAACATGGGGGATCATGTAACTCGCCTTGATCGTTGGGAACCGGAGCTGAATGAAGCCATAC
CAAACGACGAGCGTGACACCACGATGCCTGTAGCAATGGCAACAACGTTGCGCAAACTATTAACTGGCGA
ACTACTTACTCTAGCTTCCCGGCAACAATTAATAGACTGGATGGAGGCGGATAAAGTTGCAGGACCACTT
CTGCGCTCGGCCCTTCCGGCTGGCTGGTTTATTGCTGATAAATCTGGAGCCGGTGAGCGTGGTTCTCGCG
GTATCATTGCAGCACTGGGGCCAGATGGTAAGCCCTCCCGTATCGTAGTTATCTACACGACGGGGAGTCA
GGCAACTATGGATGAACGAAATAGACAGATCGCTGAGATAGGTGCCTCACTGATTAAGCATTGGTAACTG
TCAGACCAAGTTTACTCATATATACTTTAGATTGATTTAAAACTTCATTTTTAATTTAAAAGGATCTAGG
TGAAGATCCTTTTTGATAATCTCATGACCAAAATCCCTTAACGTGAGTTTTCGTTCCACTGAGCGTCAGA
CCCCGTAGAAAAGATCAAAGGATCTTC
